Addgene plasmid #208709: pDisplay-GRAB_g5-HT2h
Purpose: Expresses the green 5-HT sensor GRAB_g5-HT2h in mammalian cells
Depositing lab: Yulong Li. Depositing organization: Peking University. Publication: Improved green and red GRAB sensors for monitoring spatiotemporal serotonin release in vivo. Deng F, Wan J, Li G, Dong H, Xia X, Wang Y, Li X, Zhuang C, Zheng Y, Liu L, Yan Y, Feng J, Zhao Y, Xie H, Li Y. Nat Methods. 2024 Apr;21(4):692-702. doi: 10.1038/s41592-024-02188-8. Epub 2024 Mar 5. PubMed 38443508.
Backbone
  Vector backbone: pDisplay
  Backbone manufacturer: pDisplay
  Backbone size w/o insert (bp): 6548
  Vector type: Mammalian Expression
Growth in bacteria
  Bacterial resistance: Ampicillin, 100 μg/mL
  Growth temperature: 37°C
  Growth strain: DH5alpha
  Copy number: High Copy
Gene/Insert
  Gene/Insert name: Green fluorescent 5-HT sensor GRAB_g5-HT2h
  Species: H. sapiens (human), M. musculus (mouse)
  Insert size (bp): 2151
  Promoter: CMV
  Cloning method: Gibson Cloning
Terms and licenses: Academic/Nonprofit Terms; Industry Terms: Not Available to Industry
Depositor comments: Please visit https://www.biorxiv.org/content/10.1101/2023.05.27.542566v1 for bioRxiv preprint.
How to cite: pDisplay-GRAB_g5-HT2h was a gift from Yulong Li (Addgene plasmid # 208709 ; http://n2t.net/addgene:208709 ; RRID:Addgene_208709)
