[The description below was written by a language model from this plasmid's Addgene catalogue record and pLannotate feature annotations shown in this document.]
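Description:
pDisplay-GRAB_g5-HT2h is a mammalian expression plasmid built on the pDisplay backbone that expresses GRAB_g5-HT2h, a genetically encoded green fluorescent sensor for serotonin (5-HT). It is maintained in E. coli as a high-copy plasmid through a ColE1/pUC-type origin and selected with ampicillin via the β-lactamase gene. An f1 origin is also present. An SV40 promoter-driven NeoR/KanR cassette with an HSV TK polyadenylation signal could allow G418 selection in mammalian cells.

The expression unit is driven by the CMV enhancer and immediate early promoter, with a T7 promoter just downstream, and is terminated by the bGH polyadenylation signal. The open reading frame begins with the mouse Igκ leader, a secretory signal peptide supplied by pDisplay that promotes membrane targeting. The sensor follows the GRAB design, with a G protein-coupled receptor scaffold interrupted by a circularly permuted EGFP module, so that ligand-induced conformational change alters green fluorescence. The automated annotation labels the receptor segments flanking the cpEGFP as fragments resembling human ADRA2A and HTR2C. These are similarity-based calls, and the record does not state which receptor the scaffold derives from beyond listing human and mouse as source species.

Downstream of the sensor, an EMCV IRES2 element drives translation of mCherry fused to a K-Ras fragment, which likely acts as a membrane-anchoring CAAX tail. This would give a red, membrane-localised marker of transfected cells, potentially useful as a reference signal. The PDGFRβ transmembrane domain from pDisplay remains after this cassette and appears to be a backbone remnant. The plasmid is intended for expressing the sensor in cultured mammalian cells to image serotonin.
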