Features (pLannotate 1.2.2; 25 found; start..end, strand, type, name):
    380..583     +  promoter       CMV promoter: human cytomegalovirus (CMV) immediate early promoter
    579..612     +  LTR            5' LTR (truncated) (fragment): truncated 5' long terminal repeat (LTR) from HIV-1
    628..646     +  promoter       T7 promoter: promoter for bacteriophage T7 RNA polymerase
    727..789     +  sig_peptide    Igκ leader: leader sequence from mouse immunoglobulin κ light chain
    791..808     +  protein_bind   attB1 (fragment): mutant version of attB; core recombination site for the Gateway® BP reaction BP Clonase™
    880..1665    +  CDS            ADRA2A (fragment): ADA2A_HUMAN - Also known as ADRA2R, ADRAR. Experimental evidence at protein level: Swiss-Prot protein existence level 1. Alpha-2 adrenergic receptors mediate the catecholamine- induced inhibition of adenylate cyclase through the action of G proteins. The rank order of potency for agonists of this receptor is oxymetazoline > clonidine > epinephrine > norepinephrine > phenylephrine > dopamine > p-synephrine > p-tyramine > serotonin = p- octopamine. For antagonists, the rank order is yohimbine > phentolamine = mianserine > chlorpromazine = spiperone = prazosin > propanolol > alprenolol = pindolol
   1672..2394    +  CDS            cEGFP: cEGFP is a basic (constitutively fluorescent) green fluorescent protein published in 2008, derived from Aequorea victoria.
   2428..2874    +  CDS            HTR2C (fragment): 5HT2C_HUMAN - Also known as HTR1C. Experimental evidence at protein level: Swiss-Prot protein existence level 1. G-protein coupled receptor for 5-hydroxytryptamine (serotonin). Also functions as a receptor for various drugs and psychoactive substances, including ergot alkaloid derivatives, 1-2,5,- dimethoxy-4-iodophenyl-2-aminopropane (DOI) and lysergic acid diethylamide (LSD). Ligand binding causes a conformation change that triggers signaling via guanine nucleotide-binding proteins (G proteins) and modulates the activity of down-stream effectors. Beta-arrestin family members inhibit signalin
   2888..3473    +  misc_feature   IRES2: internal ribosome entry site (IRES) of the encephalomyocarditis virus (EMCV)
   3474..4181    +  CDS            mCherry: mCherry is a basic (constitutively fluorescent) red fluorescent protein published in 2004, derived from Discosoma sp.. It is reported to be a very rapidly-maturing monomer with low acid sensitivity.
   4182..4232    +  CDS            K-Ras (fragment): human small GTPase proto-oncoprotein
   4272..4418    +  CDS            PDGFRβ TM domain: transmembrane domain from platelet derived growth factor receptor beta
   4446..4670    +  polyA_signal   bGH poly(A) signal: bovine growth hormone polyadenylation signal
   4674..4692    +  promoter       SV40 promoter (fragment): SV40 enhancer and early promoter
   4802..5390    -  rep_origin     ori: high-copy-number ColE1/pMB1/pBR322/pUC origin of replication
   5612..5628    +  polyA_signal   bGH poly(A) signal (fragment): bovine growth hormone polyadenylation signal
   5719..5766    -  polyA_signal   HSV TK poly(A) signal: herpes simplex virus thymidine kinase polyadenylation signal (Cole and Stacy, 1985)
   5825..5977    -  CDS            ble (fragment): BLE_KLEPN - Experimental evidence at protein level: Swiss-Prot protein existence level 1. Binding protein with a strong affinity to the bleomycin family of antibiotics. Binds to CL990; an antimitotic-antibiotic compound. From Klebsiella pneumoniae.
   5998..6792    -  CDS            NeoR/KanR: aminoglycoside phosphotransferase from Tn5; aph(3')-II (or nptII); confers resistance to neomycin, kanamycin, and G418 (Geneticin®)
   6827..7180    -  promoter       SV40 promoter: SV40 enhancer and early promoter
   7182..7199    -  promoter       AmpR promoter (fragment): bla
   7240..8100    -  CDS            AmpR: β-lactamase; bla; confers resistance to ampicillin, carbenicillin, and related antibiotics
   8101..8205    -  promoter       AmpR promoter: bla
   8232..8660    +  rep_origin     f1 ori (sequence partly withheld): f1 bacteriophage origin of replication; arrow indicates direction of (+) strand synthesis
   8699..379     +  enhancer       CMV enhancer (across the origin): human cytomegalovirus immediate early enhancer
>Addgene plasmid #208709 | pDisplay-GRAB_g5-HT2h | addgene full sequence | sequence record 412320 | Addgene NGS Result
ACATTGATTATTGACTAGTTATTAATAGTAATCAATTACGGGGTCATTAGTTCATAGCCCATATATGGAG
TTCCGCGTTACATAACTTACGGTAAATGGCCCGCCTGGCTGACCGCCCAACGACCCCTGCCCATTGACGT
CAATAATGACGTATGTTCCCATAGTAACGCCAATAGGGACTTTCCATTGACGTCAATGGGTGGAGTATTT
ACGGTAAACTGCCCACTTGGCAGTACATCAAGTGTATCATATGCCAAGTACGCCCCCTATTGACGTCAAT
GACGGTAAATGGCCCGCCTGGCATTATGCCCAGTACATGACCTTATGGGACTTTCCTACTTGGCAGTACA
TCTACGTATTAGTCATCGCTATTACCATGGTGATGCGGTTTTGGCAGTACATCAATGGGCGTGGATAGCG
GTTTGACTCACGGGGATTTCCAAGTCTCCACCCCATTGACGTCAATGGGAGTTTGTTTTGGCACCAAAAT
CAACGGGACTTTCCAAAATGTCGTAACAACTCCGCCCCATTGACGCAAATGGGCGGTAGGCGTGTACGGT
GGGAGGTCTATATAAGCAGAGCTCTCTGGCTAACTAGAGAACCCACTGCTTACTGGCTTATCGAAATTAA
TACGACTCACTATAGGGAGACCCAAGCTTGGTACCGAGCTCGGATCCACTAGTAACGGCCGCCAGTGTGC
TGGAATTCGGCTTGGGGATATCCACCATGGAGACAGACACACTCCTGCTATGGGTACTGCTGCTCTGGGT
TCCAGGTTCCACTGGTGACACAAGTTTGTACAAAAAAGTTGGCACCACCGGTGACAAACTTGATGCTAAT
GTGAGTTCCAACGAGGGTTTCAGGTCCGTGGAGAAGGTCGTGCTGCTCACGTTCCTTGCAGTGGTTATCC
TGATGGCCATCTTGGGCAACCTGCTGGTGATGGTGGCTGTGTGCAGGGACAGGCAGCTCAGGAAAATAAA
AACCAACTATTTCATTGTGTCTCTCGCCTTTGCTGACCTGCTGGTTTCGGTGCTGGTGATGCCCTTTGGT
GCCATTGAGCTGGTCCAAGACATCTGGGCTTATGGGGAGATGTTCTGCCTGGTCCGGACCTCTCTGGATG
TCCTACTTACCACAGCATCGATCTTTCACCTGTGCTGTATTTCCCTGGACAGGTATTACGCCATCTGCTG
CCAGCCTTTGGTTTATAGGAACAAGATGACCCCTCTACGCATCGCATTAATGTTGGGAGGCTGCTGGGTC
CTTCCCATGTTTATATCTTTTCTCCCCATAATGCAAGGCTGGAACAACATCGGCATAGTTGATGTGATAG
AGAAAAGGAAATTCAGCCACAACTCTAACTCCACGTGGTGTGTCTTCATGGTCAACAAGCCCTATGCTAT
CACCTGCTCTGTGGTGGCCTTCTACATCCCGTTTCTCCTCATGGTGCTGGCCTATTACCGAATCTATGTC
ACTGCTAAGCGGGGTCCGGACGCCGTCGCCGCGCCGCCGGGGGGCACCGAGCGCAGGCCCAACGGTCTGG
GCCCCGAGCGCAGCGCGGGCCCGGGGGGCGCAGAGGCCGAACCGCTGCCCACCCAGCTCAACGGCGCCCC
TGGCGAGCCCGCGCCGGCCGGGCCGCGCGACACCGACGCGCTGGACCTGGAGGAGGGAGGAAACGTCTAT
ATCAAGGCCGACAAGCAGAAGAACGGCATCAAGGCGATCTTCCACATCCGCCACAACATCGAGGACGGCG
GCGTGCAGCTCGCCATCCACTACCAGCAGAACACCCCCATCGGCGACGGCCCCGTGCTGCTGCCCGACAA
CCACTACCTGAGCGTGCAGTCCAAACTTTCGAAAGACCCCAACGAGAAGCGCGATCACATGGTCCTGCTG
GAGTTCGTGACCGCCGCCGGGATCACTCTCGGCATGGACGAGCTGTACAAGGGCGGTACCGGAGGGAGCA
TGGTGAGAAAGGGCGAGGAGCTGTTCACCGGGGTGGTGCCCATCCTGGTCGAGCTGGACGGCGACGTAAA
CGGCCACAAGTTCAGCGTGCGGGGCGAGGGTGAGGGCGATGCCACCGAGGGCAAGCTGACCCTGAAGTTC
ATCTGCACCACCGGCAAGCTGCCCGTGCCCTGGCCCACCCTCGTGACCACCCTGACCTACGGCGTGCAGT
GCTTCAGTCGCTACCCCGACCACATGAAGCAGCACGACTTCTTCAAGTCCGCCATGCCCGAAGGCTACAT
CCAGGAGCGCACCATCTTCTTCAAGGACGACGGCAACTACAAGACCCGCGCCGAGGTGAAGTTCGAGGGC
GACACCCTGGTGAACCGCATCGAGCTGAAGGGCATCGACTTCAAGGAGGACGGCAACATCCTGGGGCACA
AGCTGGAGTACAACACCGGAGCAGCAGCACGCTGGCGCATGAGGACAGAGACCAAGGCAGCCAAGACTTT
ATGTGTCATCATGGGCTGCTTCTGTTTCTGCTGGGCCCCCTTCTTTGTCACCAATATTGTGGACCCTTTC
ATAGACTACACTGTCCCCGAGCAGGTGTGGACTGCTTTCCTCTGGCTTGGCTATATCAATTCGGGGTTGA
ACCCTTTTCTCTATGCCTTCTTGAATAAGTCTTTCAGACGTGCCTTCCTCATCATCCTCCGTTGCAATTA
TAAGGTAGAGAAAAAGCCTCCTGTCAGGCAGATTCCAAGAGTTGCCGCCACTGCTTTGTCTGGGAGGGAG
CTTAATGTTAACATTTATCGGCATACCAATGAACCGGTGATCGAGAAAGCCAGTGACAATGAGCCCGGTA
TAGAGATGCAAGTTGAGAATTTAGAGTTACCAGTAAATCCCTCCAGTGTGGTTAGCGAAAGGATTAGCAG
TGTGTGATAAGCTAGCGCCCCTCTCCCTCCCCCCCCCCTAACGTTACTGGCCGAAGCCGCTTGGAATAAG
GCCGGTGTGCGTTTGTCTATATGTTATTTTCCACCATATTGCCGTCTTTTGGCAATGTGAGGGCCCGGAA
ACCTGGCCCTGTCTTCTTGACGAGCATTCCTAGGGGTCTTTCCCCTCTCGCCAAAGGAATGCAAGGTCTG
TTGAATGTCGTGAAGGAAGCAGTTCCTCTGGAAGCTTCTTGAAGACAAACAACGTCTGTAGCGACCCTTT
GCAGGCAGCGGAACCCCCCACCTGGCGACAGGTGCCTCTGCGGCCAACGCCACGTGTATAAGATACACCT
GCAAAGGCGGCACAACCCCAGTGCCACGTTGTGAGTTGGATAGTTGTGGAAAGAGTCAAATGGCTCTCCT
CAAGCGTATTCAACAAGGGGCTGAAGGATGCCCAGAAGGTACCCCATTGTATGGGATCTGATCTGGGGCC
TCGGTACACATGCTTTACATGTGTTTAGTCGAGGTTAAAAAAACGTCTAGGCCCCCCGAACCACGGGGAC
GTGGTTTTCCTTTGAAAAACACGATGATAATATGGCCACAACCATGGTGAGCAAGGGCGAGGAGGATAAC
ATGGCCATCATCAAGGAGTTCATGCGCTTCAAGGTGCACATGGAGGGCTCCGTGAACGGCCACGAGTTCG
AGATCGAGGGCGAGGGCGAGGGCCGCCCCTACGAGGGCACCCAGACCGCCAAGCTGAAGGTGACCAAGGG
TGGCCCCCTGCCCTTCGCCTGGGACATCCTGTCCCCTCAGTTCATGTACGGCTCCAAGGCCTACGTGAAG
CACCCCGCCGACATCCCCGACTACTTGAAGCTGTCCTTCCCCGAGGGCTTCAAGTGGGAGCGCGTGATGA
ACTTCGAGGACGGCGGCGTGGTGACCGTGACCCAGGACTCCTCCCTGCAGGACGGCGAGTTCATCTACAA
GGTGAAGCTGCGCGGCACCAACTTCCCCTCCGACGGCCCCGTAATGCAGAAGAAGACCATGGGCTGGGAG
GCCTCCTCCGAGCGGATGTACCCCGAGGACGGCGCCCTGAAGGGCGAGATCAAGCAGAGGCTGAAGCTGA
AGGACGGCGGCCACTACGACGCTGAGGTCAAGACCACCTACAAGGCCAAGAAGCCCGTGCAGCTGCCCGG
CGCCTACAACGTCAACATCAAGTTGGACATCACCTCCCACAACGAGGACTACACCATCGTGGAACAGTAC
GAACGCGCCGAGGGCCGCCACTCCACCGGCGGCATGGACGAGCTGTACAAGGATGGTAAAAAGAAGAAAA
AGAAGTCAAAGACAAAGTGTGTAATTATGTAAGTCGACGAACAAAAACTCATCTCAGAAGAGGATCTGAA
TGCTGTGGGCCAGGACACGCAGGAGGTCATCGTGGTGCCACACTCCTTGCCCTTTAAGGTGGTGGTGATC
TCAGCCATCCTGGCCCTGGTGGTGCTCACCATCATCTCCCTTATCATCCTCATCATGCTTTGGCAGAAGA
AGCCACGTTAGGCGGCCGCTCGAGATCAGCCTCGACTGTGCCTTCTAGTTGCCAGCCATCTGTTGTTTGC
CCCTCCCCCGTGCCTTCCTTGACCCTGGAAGGTGCCACTCCCACTGTCCTTTCCTAATAAAATGAGGAAA
TTGCATCGCATTGTCTGAGTAGGTGTCATTCTATTCTGGGGGGTGGGGTGGGGCAGGACAGCAAGGGGGA
GGATTGGGAAGACAATAGCAGGCATGCTGGGGATGCGGTGGGCTCTATGGCTTCTGAGGCGGAAAGAACC
AGTGGCGGTAATACGGTTATCCACAGAATCGGGGGATAACGCAGGAAAGAACATGTGAGCAAAAGGCCAG
CAAAAGGCCAGGAACCGTAAAAAGGCCGCGTTGCTGGCGTTTTTCCATAGGCTCCGCCCCCCTGACGAGC
ATCACAAAAATCGACGCTCAAGTCAGAGGTGGCGAAACCCGACAGGACTATAAAGATACCAGGCGTTTCC
CCCTGGAAGCTCCCTCGTGCGCTCTCCTGTTCCGACCCTGCCGCTTACCGGATACCTGTCCGCCTTTCTC
CCTTCGGGAAGCGTGGCGCTTTCTCATAGCTCACGCTGTAGGTATCTCAGTTCGGTGTAGGTCGTTCGCT
CCAAGCTGGGCTGTGTGCACGAACCCCCCGTTCAGCCCGACCGCTGCGCCTTATCCGGTAACTATCGTCT
TGAGTCCAACCCGGTAAGACGCGACTTATCGCCACTGGCAGCAGCCACTGGTAACAGGATTAGCAGAGCG
AGGTATGTAGGCGGTGCTACAGAGTTCTTGAAGTGGTGGCCTAACTACGGCTACACTAGAAGAACAGTAT
TTGGTATCTGCGCTCTGCTGAAGCCAGTTACCTTCGGAAAAAGAGTTGGTAGCTCTTGATCCGGCAAACA
AACCACCGCTGGTAGCGGTGGTTTTTTTGTTTGCAAGCAGCAGATTACGCGCAGAAAAAAAGGATCTCAA
GAAGATCCTTTGATCTTTTCTACGGGGTCTGACGCTCAGTGGAACGAAAACTCACGTTAAGGGATTTTGG
TCATGAGATTATCAAAAAGGATCTTCACCTAGATCCTTTTAAATTAAAAATGAAGTTTTAAATCAATCTA
AAGTATATATGAGTAACCTGAGGCTATGGCAGGGCCTGCCGCCCCGACGTTGGCTGCGAGCCCTGGGCCT
TCACCCGAACTTGGGGGGTGGGGTGGGGAAAAGGAAGAAACGCGGGCGTATTGGCCCCAATGGGGTCTCG
GTGGGGTATCGACAGAGTGCCAGCCCTGGGACCGAACCCCGCGTTTATGAACAAACGACCCAACACCGTG
CGTTTTATTCTGTCTTTTTATTGCCGTCATAGCGCGGGTTCCTTCCGGTATTGTCTCCTTCCGTGTTTCA
GTTAGCCTCCCCCTAGGGTGGGCGAAGAACTCCAGCATGAGATCCCCGCGCTGGAGGATCATCCAGCCGG
CGTCCCGGAAAACGATTCCGAAGCCCAACCTTTCATAGAAGGCGGCGGTGGAATCGAAATCTCGTGATGG
CAGGTTGGGCGTCGCTTGGTCGGTCATTTCGAACCCCAGAGTCCCGCTCAGAAGAACTCGTCAAGAAGGC
GATAGAAGGCGATGCGCTGCGAATCGGGAGCGGCGATACCGTAAAGCACGAGGAAGCGGTCAGCCCATTC
GCCGCCAAGCTCTTCAGCAATATCACGGGTAGCCAACGCTATGTCCTGATAGCGGTCCGCCACACCCAGC
CGGCCACAGTCGATGAATCCAGAAAAGCGGCCATTTTCCACCATGATATTCGGCAAGCAGGCATCGCCAT
AGGTCACGACGAGATCCTCGCCGTCGGGCATGCTCGCCTTGAGCCTGGCGAACAGTTCGGCTGGCGCGAG
CCCCTGATGCTCTTCGTCCAGATCATCCTGATCGACAAGACCGGCTTCCATCCGAGTACGTGCTCGCTCG
ATGCGATGTTTCGCTTGGTGGTCGAATGGGCAGGTAGCCGGATCAAGCGTATGCAGCCGCCGCATTGCAT
CAGCCATGATGGATACTTTCTCGGCAGGAGCAAGGTGAGATGACAGGAGATCCTGCCCCGGCACTTCGCC
CAATAGCAGCCAGTCCCTTCCCGCTTCAGTGACAACGTCGAGCACAGCTGCGCAAGGAACGCCCGTCGTG
GCCAGCCACGATAGCCGCGCTGCCTCGTCTTGCAGTTCATTCAGGGCACCGGACAGGTCGGTCTTGACAA
AAAGAACCGGGCGCCCCTGCGCTGACAGCCGGAACACGGCGGCATCAGAGCAGCCGATTGTCTGTTGTGC
CCAGTCATAGCCGAATAGCCTCTCCACCCAAGCGGCCGGAGAACCTGCGTGCAATCCATCTTGTTCAATC
ATGCGAAACGATCCTCATCCTGTCTCTTGATCGATCTTTGCAAAAGCCTAGGCCTCCAAAAAAGCCTCCT
CACTACTTCTGGAATAGCTCAGAGGCCGGGCCTCGGCCTCTGCATAAATAAAAAAAATTAGTCAGCCATG
GGGCGGAGAATGGGCGGAACTGGGCGGAGTTAGGGGCGGAATGGGCGGAGTTAGGGGCGGGACTATGGTT
GCTGACTAATTGAGATGCATGCTTTGCATACTTCTGCCTGCTGGGGAGCCTGGGGACTTTCCACACCTGG
TTGCTGACTAATTGAGATGCATGCTTTGCATACTTCTGCCTGCTGGGGAGCCTGGGGACTTTCCACACCC
TAACTGACACACATTCCACAGCTGGTTCTTTCCGCCTCAGGACTCTTCCTTTTTCAATAAATCAATCTAA
AGTATATATGAGTAAACTTGGTCTGACAGTTACCAATGCTTAATCAGTGAGGCACCTATCTCAGCGATCT
GTCTATTTCGTTCATCCATAGTTGCCTGACTCCCCGTCGTGTAGATAACTACGATACGGGAGGGCTTACC
ATCTGGCCCCAGTGCTGCAATGATACCGCGAGACCCACGCTCACCGGCTCCAGATTTATCAGCAATAAAC
CAGCCAGCCGGAAGGGCCGAGCGCAGAAGTGGTCCTGCAACTTTATCCGCCTCCATCCAGTCTATTAATT
GTTGCCGGGAAGCTAGAGTAAGTAGTTCGCCAGTTAATAGTTTGCGCAACGTTGTTGCCATTGCTACAGG
CATCGTGGTGTCACGCTCGTCGTTTGGTATGGCTTCATTCAGCTCCGGTTCCCAACGATCAAGGCGAGTT
ACATGATCCCCCATGTTGTGCAAAAAAGCGGTTAGCTCCTTCGGTCCTCCGATCGTTGTCAGAAGTAAGT
TGGCCGCAGTGTTATCACTCATGGTTATGGCAGCACTGCATAATTCTCTTACTGTCATGCCATCCGTAAG
ATGCTTTTCTGTGACTGGTGAGTACTCAACCAAGTCATTCTGAGAATAGTGTATGCGGCGACCGAGTTGC
TCTTGCCCGGCGTCAATACGGGATAATACCGCGCCACATAGCAGAACTTTAAAAGTGCTCATCATTGGAA
AACGTTCTTCGGGGCGAAAACTCTCAAGGATCTTACCGCTGTTGAGATCCAGTTCGATGTAACCCACTCG
TGCACCCAACTGATCTTCAGCATCTTTTACTTTCACCAGCGTTTCTGGGTGAGCAAAAACAGGAAGGCAA
AATGCCGCAAAAAAGGGAATAAGGGCGACACGGAAATGTTGAATACTCATACTCTTCCTTTTTCAATATT
ATTGAAGCATTTATCAGGGTTATTGTCTCATGAGCGGATACATATTTGAATGTATTTAGAAAAATAAACA
AATAGGGGTTCCGCGCACATTTCCCCGAAAAGTGCCACCTG
[124 nt withheld, positions 8232-8355]
C
[91 nt withheld, positions 8357-8447]
A
[49 nt withheld, positions 8449-8497]
CCTTTGACGTTGGAGTCCACGTTCTTT
[37 nt withheld, positions 8525-8561]
ACCCTATCTCGGTCTATTCTTTTGATTTATAAGGGATTTTGCCGATTTCGGCCTATTGGTTAAAAAATGA
GCTGATTTAACAAAAATTTAACGCGAATTTTAACAAAATATTAACGCTTACAATTTACGCGCGCGTTG
